Addgene plasmid #111778: pLU-CMV-Flag-hSesn2 L128C/H113E
Purpose: Mammalian expression or 3rd generation lentivirus generation of hSesn2
Depositing lab: Jun Hee Lee. Depositing organization: University of Michigan. Publication: Janus-faced Sestrin2 controls ROS and mTOR signalling through two separate functional domains. Kim H, An S, Ro SH, Teixeira F, Park GJ, Kim C, Cho CS, Kim JS, Jakob U, Lee JH, Cho US. Nat Commun. 2015 Nov 27;6:10025. doi: 10.1038/ncomms10025. PubMed 26612684.
Backbone
  Vector backbone: pLU-CMV
  Vector type: Mammalian Expression, Lentiviral
Growth in bacteria
  Bacterial resistance: Ampicillin, 100 μg/mL
  Growth temperature: 37°C
  Growth strain: NEB Stable
  Copy number: Unknown
Gene/Insert
  Gene/Insert name: hSesn2
  Species: H. sapiens (human)
  Mutation: L128C/H113E
  Entrez Gene: SESN2 (a.k.a. HI95, SES2, SEST2)
  Tag / fusion protein: Flag (N terminal on insert)
  Cloning method: Restriction Enzyme; 5′ cloning site unknown (unknown if destroyed); 3′ cloning site unknown (unknown if destroyed)
  Sequencing primers: 5′ CMV-F
Terms and licenses: Academic/Nonprofit Terms; Industry Terms: Not Available to Industry
How to cite: pLU-CMV-Flag-hSesn2 L128C/H113E was a gift from Jun Hee Lee (Addgene plasmid # 111778 ; http://n2t.net/addgene:111778 ; RRID:Addgene_111778)
