[The description below was written by a language model from this plasmid's Addgene catalogue record and pLannotate feature annotations shown in this document.]
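Description:
pLU-CMV-Flag-hSesn2 L128C/H113E is a third-generation, self-inactivating HIV-1 lentiviral transfer plasmid built on the pLU-CMV backbone. It can be used either for direct transfection-based expression in mammalian cells or for producing lentivirus that delivers human Sestrin2 (SESN2). It is propagated in E. coli through a high-copy ColE1/pUC-type origin and selected with ampicillin via the β-lactamase gene. A recombination-reduced strain is recorded for growth, as is common for LTR-containing plasmids. The annotated sequence shows no mammalian drug-selection marker or fluorescent reporter.

The viral genome is transcribed from an RSV promoter fused to a truncated 5' LTR, an arrangement that removes the need for Tat during packaging. It is followed by the Ψ packaging signal with a partial gag region, the Rev response element for Rev-dependent nuclear export, and the cPPT/CTS, which aids nuclear import of the reverse-transcribed genome. Inside this frame, the CMV immediate-early enhancer and promoter drive the SESN2 coding sequence with an N-terminal Flag epitope. The annotation tool labels this short tag as a fragment of 3xFLAG, consistent with the single Flag described in the catalogue. A WPRE downstream of the insert boosts transcript stability and expression. The ΔU3 3' LTR inactivates LTR promoter activity after integration, and an SV40 poly(A) signal and SV40 origin follow it.

The insert carries the substitutions L128C and H113E, but the record does not state their functional consequence. The associated publication concerns separate Sestrin2 domains that control ROS and mTOR signalling, so the construct is presumably a mutant for structure–function studies of those activities.
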