Features (pLannotate 1.2.2; 26 found; start..end, strand, type, name):
     43..159     +  misc_feature   cPPT/CTS: central polypurine tract and central termination sequence of HIV-1
    182..485     +  enhancer       CMV enhancer: human cytomegalovirus immediate early enhancer
    486..689     +  promoter       CMV promoter: human cytomegalovirus (CMV) immediate early promoter
    772..792     +  CDS            3xFLAG (fragment): three tandem FLAG® epitope tags
    803..2242    +  CDS            SESN2: SESN2_HUMAN - Also known as Hi95 From Homo sapiens (Human).
   2252..2840    +  misc_feature   WPRE: woodchuck hepatitis virus posttranscriptional regulatory element
   2857..2925    +  CDS            nef (fragment): NEF_HV1Z2 - Experimental evidence at protein level: Swiss-Prot protein existence level 1. Extracellular Nef protein targets CD4(+) T-lymphocytes for apoptosis by interacting with CXCR4 surface receptors. From Human immunodeficiency virus type 1 group M subtype D (isolate Z2/CDC-Z34) (HIV-1).
   2927..3160    +  LTR            3' LTR (ΔU3): self-inactivating 3' long terminal repeat (LTR) from HIV-1
   3232..3353    +  polyA_signal   SV40 poly(A) signal: SV40 polyadenylation signal
   3393..3528    +  rep_origin     SV40 ori: SV40 origin of replication
   3584..3600    -  protein_bind   lac operator: The lac repressor binds to the lac operator to inhibit transcription in E. coli. This inhibition can be relieved by adding lactose or isopropyl-β-D-thiogalactopyranoside (IPTG). lac repressor encoded by lacI
   3608..3638    -  promoter       lac promoter: promoter for the E. coli lac operon
   3653..3674    -  protein_bind   CAP binding site: CAP binding activates transcription in the presence of cAMP. E. coli catabolite activator protein
   3687..3779    -  CDS            lacI (fragment): lac repressor; lacI; The lac repressor binds to the lac operator to inhibit transcription in E. coli. This inhibition can be relieved by adding lactose or isopropyl-β-D-thiogalactopyranoside (IPTG).
   3962..4550    -  rep_origin     ori: high-copy-number ColE1/pMB1/pBR322/pUC origin of replication
   4721..5581    -  CDS            AmpR: β-lactamase; bla; confers resistance to ampicillin, carbenicillin, and related antibiotics
   5582..5686    -  promoter       AmpR promoter: bla
   5781..5816    +  CDS            rop (fragment): Rop protein, which maintains plasmids at low copy number; rop
   5918..6017    +  misc_feature   bom (fragment): basis of mobility region from pBR322
   6023..6177    -  CDS            lacZα (fragment): LacZα fragment of β-galactosidase; lacZ fragment
   6191..6417    +  promoter       RSV promoter: Rous sarcoma virus enhancer/promoter
   6418..6598    +  LTR            5' LTR (truncated): truncated 5' long terminal repeat (LTR) from HIV-1
   6645..6770    +  misc_feature   HIV-1 Ψ: packaging signal of human immunodeficiency virus type 1
   6754..7117    +  CDS            HIV-1 gag (fragment): gag protein from human immunodeficiency virus 1; gag
   7263..7496    +  misc_feature   RRE: The Rev response element (RRE) of HIV-1 allows for Rev-dependent mRNA export from the nucleus to the cytoplasm.
   7873..24      +  CDS            Rev (fragment) (across the origin): human immunodeficiency virus 1 (HIV-1) Rev protein; rev; enhances nuclear export of unspliced and incompletely spliced viral mRNAs
>Addgene plasmid #111778 | pLU-CMV-Flag-hSesn2 L128C/H113E | addgene full sequence | sequence record 212728 | Addgene NGS Result
ATCCATTCGATTAGTGAACGGATCTCGACGGTATCGGTTAACTTTTAAAAGAAAAGGGGGGATTGGGGGG
TACAGTGCAGGGGAAAGAATAGTAGACATAATAGCAACAGACATACAAACTAAAGAATTACAAAAACAAA
TTACAAAATTCAAAATTTTATCGATAAGCTTGGGAGTTCCGCGTTACATAACTTACGGTAAATGGCCCGC
CTGGCTGACCGCCCAACGACCCCCGCCCATTGACGTCAATAATGACGTATGTTCCCATAGTAACGCCAAT
AGGGACTTTCCATTGACGTCAATGGGTGGAGTATTTACGGTAAACTGCCCACTTGGCAGTACATCAAGTG
TATCATATGCCAAGTACGCCCCCTATTGACGTCAATGACGGTAAATGGCCCGCCTGGCATTATGCCCAGT
ACATGACCTTATGGGACTTTCCTACTTGGCAGTACATCTACGTATTAGTCATCGCTATTACCATGGTGAT
GCGGTTTTGGCAGTACATCAATGGGCGTGGATAGCGGTTTGACTCACGGGGATTTCCAAGTCTCCACCCC
ATTGACGTCAATGGGAGTTTGTTTTGGCACCAAAATCAACGGGACTTTCCAAAATGTCGTAACAACTCCG
CCCCATTGACGCAAATGGGCGGTAGGCGTGTACGGTGGGAGGTCTATATAAGCAGAGCTCGTTTAGTGAA
CCGTCAGATCGCCTGGAGACGCCATCCACGCTGTTTTGACCTCCATAGAAGACACCGACTCTAGCCACCA
TGGACTACAAAGACGATGACGACAAGTCTAGAATGATCGTGGCGGACTCCGAGTGCCGCGCAGAGCTCAA
GGACTACCTGCGGTTCGCCCCGGGCGGCGTCGGCGACTCGGGCCCCGGAGAGGAGCAGAGGGAGAGCCGG
GCTCGGCGAGGCCCTCGAGGGCCCAGCGCCTTCATCCCCGTGGAGGAGGTCCTTCGGGAGGGGGCTGAGA
GCCTCGAGCAGCACCTGGGGCTGGAGGCACTGATGTCCTCTGGGCGAGTAGACAACCTGGCAGTGGTGAT
GGGCCTGCACCCTGACTACTTTACCAGCTTCTGGCGCCTGCACTACCTGCTGCTGCACACGGATGGTCCC
TTGGCCAGCTCCTGGCGCGAGTACATTGCCATCATGGCTGCCGCCCGCCATCAGTGTTCTTACTGCGTAG
GCTCCCACATGGCCGAGTTTCTGCAGACTGGTGGTGACCCTGAGTGGCTGCTGGGCCTCCACCGGGCCCC
CGAGAAGCTGCGCAAACTCAGCGAGATCAACAAGTTGCTGGCGCATCGGCCATGGCTCATCACCAAGGAA
CACATCCAGGCCTTGCTGAAGACCGGCGAGCACACTTGGTCCCTGGCCGAGCTCATTCAGGCTCTGGTCC
TGCTCACCCACTGCCACTCGCTCTCCTCCTTCGTGTTTGGCTGTGGCATCCTCCCTGAGGGGGATGCAGA
TGGCAGCCCTGCCCCCCAGGCACCTACACCCCCTAGTGAACAGAGCAGCCCCCCAAGCAGGGACCCGTTG
AACAACTCTGGGGGCTTTGAGTCTGCCCGCGACGTGGAGGCGCTGATGGAGCGCATGCAGCAGCTGCAGG
AGAGCCTGCTGCGGGATGAGGGGACGTCCCAGGAGGAGATGGAGAGCCGCTTTGAGCTGGAGAAGTCAGA
GAGCCTGCTGGTGACCCCCTCAGCTGACATCCTGGAGCCCTCTCCACACCCAGACATGCTGTGCTTTGTG
GAAGACCCTACTTTCGGATATGAGGACTTCACTCGGAGAGGGGCTCAGGCACCCCCTACCTTCCGGGCCC
AGGATTATACCTGGGAAGACCATGGCTACTCGCTGATCCAGCGGCTTTACCCTGAGGGTGGGCAGCTGCT
GGATGAGAAGTTCCAGGCAGCCTATAGCCTCACCTACAATACCATCGCCATGCACAGTGGTGTGGACACC
TCCGTGCTCCGCAGGGCCATCTGGAACTATATCCACTGCGTCTTTGGCATCAGATATGATGACTATGATT
ATGGGGAGGTGAACCAGCTCCTGGAGCGGAACCTCAAGGTCTATATCAAGACAGTGGCCTGCTACCCAGA
GAAGACCACCCGAAGAATGTACAACCTCTTCTGGAGGCACTTCCGCCACTCAGAGAAGGTCCACGTGAAC
TTGCTGCTCCTGGAGGCGCGCATGCAAGCCGCTCTGCTGTACGCCCTCCGTGCCATCACCCGCTACATGA
CCTGAGTCGACAATCAACCTCTGGATTACAAAATTTGTGAAAGATTGACTGGTATTCTTAACTATGTTGC
TCCTTTTACGCTATGTGGATACGCTGCTTTAATGCCTTTGTATCATGCTATTGCTTCCCGTATGGCTTTC
ATTTTCTCCTCCTTGTATAAATCCTGGTTGCTGTCTCTTTATGAGGAGTTGTGGCCCGTTGTCAGGCAAC
GTGGCGTGGTGTGCACTGTGTTTGCTGACGCAACCCCCACTGGTTGGGGCATTGCCACCACCTGTCAGCT
CCTTTCCGGGACTTTCGCTTTCCCCCTCCCTATTGCCACGGCGGAACTCATCGCCGCCTGCCTTGCCCGC
TGCTGGACAGGGGCTCGGCTGTTGGGCACTGACAATTCCGTGGTGTTGTCGGGGAAGCTGACGTCCTTTC
CATGGCTGCTCGCCTGTGTTGCCACCTGGATTCTGCGCGGGACGTCCTTCTGCTACGTCCCTTCGGCCCT
CAATCCAGCGGACCTTCCTTCCCGCGGCCTGCTGCCGGCTCTGCGGCCTCTTCCGCGTCTTCGCCTTCGC
CCTCAGACGAGTCGGATCTCCCTTTGGGCCGCCTCCCCGCCTGGAATTCGAGCTCGGTACCTTTAAGACC
AATGACTTACAAGGCAGCTGTAGATCTTAGCCACTTTTTAAAAGAAAAGGGGGGACTGGAAGGGCTAATT
CACTCCCAACGAAGACAAGATCTGCTTTTTGCTTGTACTGGGTCTCTCTGGTTAGACCAGATCTGAGCCT
GGGAGCTCTCTGGCTAACTAGGGAACCCACTGCTTAAGCCTCAATAAAGCTTGCCTTGAGTGCTTCAAGT
AGTGTGTGCCCGTCTGTTGTGTGACTCTGGTAACTAGAGATCCCTCAGACCCTTTTAGTCAGTGTGGAAA
ATCTCTAGCAGTAGTAGTTCATGTCATCTTATTATTCAGTATTTATAACTTGCAAAGAAATGAATATCAG
AGAGTGAGAGGAACTTGTTTATTGCAGCTTATAATGGTTACAAATAAAGCAATAGCATCACAAATTTCAC
AAATAAAGCATTTTTTTCACTGCATTCTAGTTGTGGTTTGTCCAAACTCATCAATGTATCTTATCATGTC
TGGCTCTAGCTATCCCGCCCCTAACTCCGCCCATCCCGCCCCTAACTCCGCCCAGTTCCGCCCATTCTCC
GCCCCATGGCTGACTAATTTTTTTTATTTATGCAGAGGCCGAGGCCGCCTCGGCCTCTGAGCTATTCCAG
AAGTAGTGAGGAGGCTTTTTTGGAGGCCTAGGCTTTTGCGGGCCCAAATTCGTAATCATGTCATAGCTGT
TTCCTGTGTGAAATTGTTATCCGCTCACAATTCCACACAACATACGAGCCGGAAGCATAAAGTGTAAAGC
CTGGGGTGCCTAATGAGTGAGCTAACTCACATTAATTGCGTTGCGCTCACTGCCCGCTTTCCAGTCGGGA
AACCTGTCGTGCCAGCTGCATTAATGAATCGGCCAACGCGCGGGGAGAGGCGGTTTGCGTATTGGGCGCT
CTTCCGCTTCCTCGCTCACTGACTCGCTGCGCTCGGTCGTTCGGCTGCGGCGAGCGGTATCAGCTCACTC
AAAGGCGGTAATACGGTTATCCACAGAATCAGGGGATAACGCAGGAAAGAACATGTGAGCAAAAGGCCAG
CAAAAGGCCAGGAACCGTAAAAAGGCCGCGTTGCTGGCGTTTTTCCATAGGCTCCGCCCCCCTGACGAGC
ATCACAAAAATCGACGCTCAAGTCAGAGGTGGCGAAACCCGACAGGACTATAAAGATACCAGGCGTTTCC
CCCTGGAAGCTCCCTCGTGCGCTCTCCTGTTCCGACCCTGCCGCTTACCGGATACCTGTCCGCCTTTCTC
CCTTCGGGAAGCGTGGCGCTTTCTCATAGCTCACGCTGTAGGTATCTCAGTTCGGTGTAGGTCGTTCGCT
CCAAGCTGGGCTGTGTGCACGAACCCCCCGTTCAGCCCGACCGCTGCGCCTTATCCGGTAACTATCGTCT
TGAGTCCAACCCGGTAAGACACGACTTATCGCCACTGGCAGCAGCCACTGGTAACAGGATTAGCAGAGCG
AGGTATGTAGGCGGTGCTACAGAGTTCTTGAAGTGGTGGCCTAACTACGGCTACACTAGAAGAACAGTAT
TTGGTATCTGCGCTCTGCTGAAGCCAGTTACCTTCGGAAAAAGAGTTGGTAGCTCTTGATCCGGCAAACA
AACCACCGCTGGTAGCGGTGGTTTTTTTGTTTGCAAGCAGCAGATTACGCGCAGAAAAAAAGGATCTCAA
GAAGATCCTTTGATCTTTTCTACGGGGTCTGACGCTCAGTGGAACGAAAACTCACGTTAAGGGATTTTGG
TCATGAGATTATCAAAAAGGATCTTCACCTAGATCCTTTTAAATTAAAAATGAAGTTTTAAATCAATCTA
AAGTATATATGAGTAAACTTGGTCTGACAGTTACCAATGCTTAATCAGTGAGGCACCTATCTCAGCGATC
TGTCTATTTCGTTCATCCATAGTTGCCTGACTCCCCGTCGTGTAGATAACTACGATACGGGAGGGCTTAC
CATCTGGCCCCAGTGCTGCAATGATACCGCGAGACCCACGCTCACCGGCTCCAGATTTATCAGCAATAAA
CCAGCCAGCCGGAAGGGCCGAGCGCAGAAGTGGTCCTGCAACTTTATCCGCCTCCATCCAGTCTATTAAT
TGTTGCCGGGAAGCTAGAGTAAGTAGTTCGCCAGTTAATAGTTTGCGCAACGTTGTTGCCATTGCTACAG
GCATCGTGGTGTCACGCTCGTCGTTTGGTATGGCTTCATTCAGCTCCGGTTCCCAACGATCAAGGCGAGT
TACATGATCCCCCATGTTGTGCAAAAAAGCGGTTAGCTCCTTCGGTCCTCCGATCGTTGTCAGAAGTAAG
TTGGCCGCAGTGTTATCACTCATGGTTATGGCAGCACTGCATAATTCTCTTACTGTCATGCCATCCGTAA
GATGCTTTTCTGTGACTGGTGAGTACTCAACCAAGTCATTCTGAGAATAGTGTATGCGGCGACCGAGTTG
CTCTTGCCCGGCGTCAATACGGGATAATACCGCGCCACATAGCAGAACTTTAAAAGTGCTCATCATTGGA
AAACGTTCTTCGGGGCGAAAACTCTCAAGGATCTTACCGCTGTTGAGATCCAGTTCGATGTAACCCACTC
GTGCACCCAACTGATCTTCAGCATCTTTTACTTTCACCAGCGTTTCTGGGTGAGCAAAAACAGGAAGGCA
AAATGCCGCAAAAAAGGGAATAAGGGCGACACGGAAATGTTGAATACTCATACTCTTCCTTTTTCAATAT
TATTGAAGCATTTATCAGGGTTATTGTCTCATGAGCGGATACATATTTGAATGTATTTAGAAAAATAAAC
AAATAGGGGTTCCGCGCACATTTCCCCGAAAAGTGCCACCTGACGTCTAAGAAACCATTATTATCATGAC
ATTAACCTATAAAAATAGGCGTATCACGAGGCCCTTTCGTCTCGCGCGTTTCGGTGATGACGGTGAAAAC
CTCTGACACATGCAGCTCCCGGAGACGGTCACAGCTTGTCTGTAAGCGGATGCCGGGAGCAGACAAGCCC
GTCAGGGCGCGTCAGCGGGTGTTGGCGGGTGTCGGGGCTGGCTTAACTATGCGGCATCAGAGCAGATTGT
ACTGAGAGTGCACCATATGCGGTGTGAAATACCGCACAGATGCGTAAGGAGAAAATACCGCATCAGGCGC
CATTCGCCATTCAGGCTGCGCAACTGTTGGGAAGGGCGATCGGTGCGGGCCTCTTCGCTATTACGCCAGC
TGGCGAAAGGGGGATGTGCTGCAAGGCGATTAAGTTGGGTAACGCCAGGGTTTTCCCAGTCACGACGTTG
TAAAACGACGGCCAGTGCCAAGCTGACGCGTGTAGTCTTATGCAATACTCTTGTAGTCTTGCAACATGGT
AACGATGAGTTAGCAACATGCCTTACAAGGAGAGAAAAAGCACCGTGCATGCCGATTGGTGGAAGTAAGG
TGGTACGATCGTGCCTTATTAGGAAGGCAACAGACGGGTCTGACATGGATTGGACGAACCACTGAATTGC
CGCATTGCAGAGATATTGTATTTAAGTGCCTAGCTCGATACATAAACGGGTCTCTCTGGTTAGACCAGAT
CTGAGCCTGGGAGCTCTCTGGCTAACTAGGGAACCCACTGCTTAAGCCTCAATAAAGCTTGCCTTGAGTG
CTTCAAGTAGTGTGTGCCCGTCTGTTGTGTGACTCTGGTAACTAGAGATCCCTCAGACCCTTTTAGTCAG
TGTGGAAAATCTCTAGCAGTGGCGCCCGAACAGGGACTTGAAAGCGAAAGGGAAACCAGAGGAGCTCTCT
CGACGCAGGACTCGGCTTGCTGAAGCGCGCACGGCAAGAGGCGAGGGGCGGCGACTGGTGAGTACGCCAA
AAATTTTGACTAGCGGAGGCTAGAAGGAGAGAGATGGGTGCGAGAGCGTCAGTATTAAGCGGGGGAGAAT
TAGATCGCGATGGGAAAAAATTCGGTTAAGGCCAGGGGGAAAGAAAAAATATAAATTAAAACATATAGTA
TGGGCAAGCAGGGAGCTAGAACGATTCGCAGTTAATCCTGGCCTGTTAGAAACATCAGAAGGCTGTAGAC
AAATACTGGGACAGCTACAACCATCCCTTCAGACAGGATCAGAAGAACTTAGATCATTATATAATACAGT
AGCAACCCTCTATTGTGTGCATCAAAGGATAGAGATAAAAGACACCAAGGAAGCTTTAGACAAGATAGAG
GAAGAGCAAAACAAAAGTAAGACCACCGCACAGCAAGCGGCCGCTGATCTTCAGACCTGGAGGAGGAGAT
ATGAGGGACAATTGGAGAAGTGAATTATATAAATATAAAGTAGTAAAAATTGAACCATTAGGAGTAGCAC
CCACCAAGGCAAAGAGAAGAGTGGTGCAGAGAGAAAAAAGAGCAGTGGGAATAGGAGCTTTGTTCCTTGG
GTTCTTGGGAGCAGCAGGAAGCACTATGGGCGCAGCGTCAATGACGCTGACGGTACAGGCCAGACAATTA
TTGTCTGGTATAGTGCAGCAGCAGAACAATTTGCTGAGGGCTATTGAGGCGCAACAGCATCTGTTGCAAC
TCACAGTCTGGGGCATCAAGCAGCTCCAGGCAAGAATCCTGGCTGTGGAAAGATACCTAAAGGATCAACA
GCTCCTGGGGATTTGGGGTTGCTCTGGAAAACTCATTTGCACCACTGCTGTGCCTTGGAATGCTAGTTGG
AGTAATAAATCTCTGGAACAGATTTGGAATCACACGACCTGGATGGAGTGGGACAGAGAAATTAACAATT
ACACAAGCTTAATACACTCCTTAATTGAAGAATCGCAAAACCAGCAAGAAAAGAATGAACAAGAATTATT
GGAATTAGATAAATGGGCAAGTTTGTGGAATTGGTTTAACATAACAAATTGGCTGTGGTATATAAAATTA
TTCATAATGATAGTAGGAGGCTTGGTAGGTTTAAGAATAGTTTTTGCTGTACTTTCTATAGTGAATAGAG
TTAGGCAGGGATATTCACCATTATCGTTTCAGACCCACCTCCCAACCCCGAGGGGACCCGACAGGCCCGA
AGGAATAGAAGAAGAAGGTGGAGAGAGAGACAGAGACAG
