>Addgene plasmid #111778 | pLU-CMV-Flag-hSesn2 L128C/H113E | depositor partial sequence | sequence record 209988 | CMV
NTGNANNTAGCAGACTGTTAGTGAACCGTCAGATCGCCTGGAGACGCCATCCACGCTGTTTTGACCTCCA
TAGAAGACACCGACTCTAGCCACCATGGACTACAAAGACGATGACGACAAGTCTAGAATGATCGTGGCGG
ACTCCGAGTGCCGCGCAGAGCTCAAGGACTACCTGCGGTTCGCCCCGGGCGGCGTCGGCGACTCGGGCCC
CGGAGAGGAGCAGAGGGAGAGCCGGGCTCGGCGAGGCCCTCGAGGGCCCAGCGCCTTCATCCCCGTGGAG
GAGGTCCTTCGGGAGGGGGCTGAGAGCCTCGAGCAGCACCTGGGGCTGGAGGCACTGATGTCCTCTGGGC
GAGTAGACAACCTGGCAGTGGTGATGGGCCTGCACCCTGACTACTTTACCAGCTTCTGGCGCCTGCACTA
CCTGCTGCTGCACACGGATGGTCCCTTGGCCAGCTCCTGGCGCGAGTACATTGCCATCATGGCTGCCGCC
CGCCATCAGTGTTCTTACTGCGTAGGCTCCCACATGGCCGAGTTTCTGCAGACTGGTGGTGACCCTGAGT
GGCTGCTGGGCCTCCACCGGGCCCCCGAGAAGCTGCGCAAACTCAGCGAGATCAACAAGTTGCTGGCGCA
TCGGCCATGGCTCATCACCAAGGAACACATCCAGGCCTTGCTGAAGACCGGCGAGCACACTTGGTCCCTG
GCCGAGCTCATTCAGGCTCTGGTCCTGCTCACCCACTGCCACTCGCTCTCCTCCTTCGTGTTTGGCTGTG
GCATCCTCCCTGAGGGGGATGCAGATGGCAGCCCTGCCCCCCAGGCACCTACACCCCCTAGTGAACAGAG
CAGCCCCCCAAGCAGGGACCCGTTGAACAACTCTGGGGGCTTTGAGTCTGCCCGCGACGTGGANGCGCTG
ATGGAGCGCATGCAGCANCTG
