>Addgene plasmid #111778 | pLU-CMV-Flag-hSesn2 L128C/H113E | depositor partial sequence | sequence record 209989 | 3' hSesn2
NNCNGGGAGGCGTNAGCAGAGCGGCTTGCATGCGCGCCTCCAGGAGCAGCAAGTTCACGTGGACCTTCTC
TGAGTGGCGGAAGTGCCTCCAGAAGAGGTTGTACATTCTTCGGGTGGTCTTCTCTGGGTAGCAGGCCACT
GTCTTGATATAGACCTTGAGGTTCCGCTCCAGGAGCTGGTTCACCTCCCCATAATCATAGTCATCATATC
TGATGCCAAAGACGCAGTGGATATAGTTCCAGATGGCCCTGCGGAGCACGGAGGTGTCCACACCACTGTG
CATGGCGATGGTATTGTAGGTGAGGCTATAGGCTGCCTGGAACTTCTCATCCAGCAGCTGCCCACCCTCA
GGGTAAAGCCGCTGGATCAGCGAGTAGCCATGGTCTTCCCAGGTATAATCCTGGGCCCGGAAGGTAGGGG
GTGCCTGAGCCCCTCTCCGAGTGAAGTCCTCATATCCGAAAGTAGGGTCTTCCACAAAGCACAGCATGTC
TGGGTGTGGAGAGGGCTCCAGGATGTCAGCTGAGGGGGTCACCAGCAGGCTCTCTGACTTCTCCAGCTCA
AAGCGGCTCTCCATCTCCTCCTGGGACGTCCCCTCATCCCGCAGCAGGCTCTCCTGCAGCTGCTGCATGC
GCTCCATCAGCGCCTCCACGTCGCGGGCAGACTCAAAGCCCCCAGAGTTGTTCAACGGGTCCCTGCTTGG
GGGGCTGCTCTGTTCACTAGGGGGTGTAGGTGCCTGGGGGGCAGGGCTGCCATCTGCATCCCCCTCAGGG
AGGATGCCACAGCCAAACACGAAGGAGGAGAGCGAGTGGCAGTGGGTGAGCAGGACCAGAGCCTGAATGA
GCTCGGCCAGGGACCAAGTGTGCTCGCCGGTCTTCAGCAAGGCCTGGATGTGTTCCTTGGTGATGAGCCA
TGGCCGATGCGCCAGCAACTT
